>Addgene plasmid #182235 | pCSC-LHX8-IRES-GBX1 | addgene full sequence | sequence record 357464 | Addgene NGS Result
GACGGATCGGGAGATCTCCCGATCCCCTATGGTGCACTCTCAGTACAATCTGCTCTGATGCCGCATAGTT
AAGCCAGTATCTGCTCCCTGCTTGTGTGTTGGAGGTCGCTGAGTAGTGCGCGAGCAAAATTTAAGCTACA
ACAAGGCAAGGCTTGACCGACAATTGCATGAAGAATCTGCTTAGGGTTAGGCGTTTTGCGCTGCTTCGCG
ATGTACGGGCCAGATATACGCGTTGACATTGATTATTGACTAGTTATTAATAGTAATCAATTACGGGGTC
ATTAGTTCATAGCCCATATATGGAGTTCCGCGTTACATAACTTACGGTAAATGGCCCGCCTGGCTGACCG
CCCAACGACCCCCGCCCATTGACGTCAATAATGACGTATGTTCCCATAGTAACGCCAATAGGGACTTTCC
ATTGACGTCAATGGGTGGAGTATTTACGGTAAACTGCCCACTTGGCAGTACATCAAGTGTATCATATGCC
AAGTACGCCCCCTATTGACGTCAATGACGGTAAATGGCCCGCCTGGCATTATGCCCAGTACATGACCTTA
TGGGACTTTCCTACTTGGCAGTACATCTACGTATTAGTCATCGCTATTACCATGGTGATGCGGTTTTGGC
AGTACATCAATGGGCGTGGATAGCGGTTTGACTCACGGGGATTTCCAAGTCTCCACCCCATTGACGTCAA
TGGGAGTTTGTTTTGGCACCAAAATCAACGGGACTTTCCAAAATGTCGTAACAACTCCGCCCCATTGACG
CAAATGGGCGGTAGGCGTGTACGGTGGGAGGTCTATATAAGCAGCGCGTTTTGCCTGTACTGGGTCTCTC
TGGTTAGACCAGATCTGAGCCTGGGAGCTCTCTGGCTAACTAGGGAACCCACTGCTTAAGCCTCAATAAA
GCTTGCCTTGAGTGCTTCAAGTAGTGTGTGCCCGTCTGTTGTGTGACTCTGGTAACTAGAGATCCCTCAG
ACCCTTTTAGTCAGTGTGGAAAATCTCTAGCAGTGGCGCCCGAACAGGGACTTGAAAGCGAAAGGGAAAC
CAGAGGAGCTCTCTCGACGCAGGACTCGGCTTGCTGAAGCGCGCACGGCAAGAGGCGAGGGGCGGCGACT
GGTGAGTACGCCAAAAATTTTGACTAGCGGAGGCTAGAAGGAGAGAGATGGGTGCGAGAGCGTCAGTATT
AAGCGGGGGAGAATTAGATCGCGATGGGAAAAAATTCGGTTAAGGCCAGGGGGAAAGAAAAAATATAAAT
TAAAACATATAGTATGGGCAAGCAGGGAGCTAGAACGATTCGCAGTTAATCCTGGCCTGTTAGAAACATC
AGAAGGCTGTAGACAAATACTGGGACAGCTACAACCATCCCTTCAGACAGGATCAGAAGAACTTAGATCA
TTATATAATACAGTAGCAACCCTCTATTGTGTGCATCAAAGGATAGAGATAAAAGACACCAAGGAAGCTT
TAGACAAGATAGAGGAAGAGCAAAACAAAAGTAAGACCACCGCACAGCAAGCGGCCGCTGATCTTCAGAC
CTGGAGGAGGAGATATGAGGGACAATTGGAGAAGTGAATTATATAAATATAAAGTAGTAAAAATTGAACC
ATTAGGAGTAGCACCCACCAAGGCAAAGAGAAGAGTGGTGCAGAGAGAAAAAAGAGCAGTGGGAATAGGA
GCTTTGTTCCTTGGGTTCTTGGGAGCAGCAGGAAGCACTATGGGCGCAGCGTCAATGACGCTGACGGTAC
AGGCCAGACAATTATTGTCTGGTATAGTGCAGCAGCAGAACAATTTGCTGAGGGCTATTGAGGCGCAACA
GCATCTGTTGCAACTCACAGTCTGGGGCATCAAGCAGCTCCAGGCAAGAATCCTGGCTGTGGAAAGATAC
CTAAAGGATCAACAGCTCCTGGGGATTTGGGGTTGCTCTGGAAAACTCATTTGCACCACTGCTGTGCCTT
GGAATGCTAGTTGGAGTAATAAATCTCTGGAACAGATTTGGAATCACACGACCTGGATGGAGTGGGACAG
AGAAATTAACAATTACACAAGCTTAATACACTCCTTAATTGAAGAATCGCAAAACCAGCAAGAAAAGAAT
GAACAAGAATTATTGGAATTAGATAAATGGGCAAGTTTGTGGAATTGGTTTAACATAACAAATTGGCTGT
GGTATATAAAATTATTCATAATGATAGTAGGAGGCTTGGTAGGTTTAAGAATAGTTTTTGCTGTACTTTC
TATAGTGAATAGAGTTAGGCAGGGATATTCACCATTATCGTTTCAGACCCACCTCCCAACCCCGAGGGGA
CCCGACAGGCCCGAAGGAATAGAAGAAGAAGGTGGAGAGAGAGACAGAGACAGATCCATTCGATTAGTGA
ACGGATCAACTTTTAAAAGAAAAGGGGGGATTGGGGGGTACAGTGCAGGGGAAAGAATAGTAGACATAAT
AGCAACAGACATACAAACTAAAGAATTACAAAAACAAATTACAAAATTCAAAATTTTATCGATAAGCTTG
GGAGTTCCGCGTTACATAACTTACGGTAAATGGCCCGCCTGGCTGACCGCCCAACGACCCCCGCCCATTG
ACGTCAATAATGACGTATGTTCCCATAGTAACGCCAATAGGGACTTTCCATTGACGTCAATGGGTGGAGT
ATTTACGGTAAACTGCCCACTTGGCAGTACATCAAGTGTATCATATGCCAAGTACGCCCCCTATTGACGT
CAATGACGGTAAATGGCCCGCCTGGCATTATGCCCAGTACATGACCTTATGGGACTTTCCTACTTGGCAG
TACATCTACGTATTAGTCATCGCTATTACCATGGTGATGCGGTTTTGGCAGTACATCAATGGGCGTGGAT
AGCGGTTTGACTCACGGGGATTTCCAAGTCTCCACCCCATTGACGTCAATGGGAGTTTGTTTTGGCACCA
AAATCAACGGGACTTTCCAAAATGTCGTAACAACTCCGCCCCATTGACGCAAATGGGCGGTAGGCGTGTA
CGGTGGGAGGTCTATATAAGCAGAGCTCGTTTAGTGAACCGTCAGATCGCCTGGAGACGCCATCCACGCT
GTTTTGACCTCCATAGAAGACACCGACTCTAGAGGATCCGCCACCATGCAGATTCTGAGCAGGTGTCAGG
GGCTCATGTCAGAGGAGTGCGGGCGGACTACAGCCCTGGCGGCCGGGAGGACTCGCAAAGGCGCCGGGGA
AGAGGGACTGGTGAGCCCCGAGGGAGCGGGGGACGAGGACTCGTGCTCCTCCTCGGCCCCGCTGTCCCCG
TCGTCCTCGCCCCGGTCCATGGCCTCGGGCTCCGGCTGCCCTCCTGGCAAGTGTGTGTGCAACAGTTGCG
GCCTGGAGATCGTGGACAAATACCTTCTCAAGGTGAATGACCTATGCTGGCATGTCCGGTGTCTCTCCTG
CAGTGTTTGCAGAACCTCCCTAGGAAGGCACACCAGCTGTTATATTAAAGACAAAGACATTTTCTGCAAA
CTTGATTATTTCAGAAGGTATGGAACTCGCTGCTCTCGATGTGGGAGACACATCCATTCTACTGACTGGG
TCCGGAGAGCCAAGGGGAATGTCTATCACTTGGCATGCTTTGCCTGCTTTTCCTGCAAAAGGCAACTTTC
CACAGGAGAGGAGTTTGCTTTGGTGGAAGAGAAAGTCCTCTGCAGAGTACATTATGACTGCATGCTGGAT
AATTTAAAAAGAGAAGTAGAAAATGGGAATGGGATTAGTGTGGAAGGTGCCCTCCTCACAGAGCAAGATG
TTAACCATCCAAAACCAGCAAAAAGAGCTCGGACCAGCTTTACAGCAGATCAGCTTCAGGTTATGCAAGC
ACAATTTGCTCAGGACAACAACCCAGATGCACAGACACTCCAGAAATTGGCAGAAAGGACAGGCTTGAGC
AGACGTGTGATACAGGTGTGGTTTCAGAATTGTAGAGCACGCCACAAGAAACACGTCAGTCCTAATCACT
CATCCTCCACCCCAGTCACAGCAGCCCCACCCTCCAGGCTGTCTCCACCCATGTTAGAAGAAATGGCTTA
TTCTGCCTACGTGCCCCAAGATGGAACGATGTTAACTGCGCTGCATAGTTATATGGATGCTCATTCACCA
ACAACTCTTGGACTCCAGCCCTTGTTACCCCATTCAATGACACAACTGCCAATAAGTCATACCTAACTCG
ACTAACGTTACTGGCCGAAGCCGCTTGGAATAAGGCCGGTGTGCGTTTGTCTATATGTTATTTTCCACCA
TATTGCCGTCTTTTGGCAATGTGAGGGCCCGGAAACCTGGCCCTGTCTTCTTGACGAGCATTCCTAGGGG
TCTTTCCCCTCTCGCCAAAGGAATGCAAGGTCTGTTGAATGTCGTGAAGGAAGCAGTTCCTCTGGAAGCT
TCTTGAAGACAAACAACGTCTGTAGCGACCCTTTGCAGGCAGCGGAACCCCCCACCTGGCGACAGGTGCC
TCTGCGGCCAAAAGCCACGTGTATAAGATACACCTGCAAAGGCGGCACAACCCCAGTGCCACGTTGTGAG
TTGGATAGTTGTGGAAAGAGTCAAATGGCTCTCCTCAAGCGTATTCAACAAGGGGCTGAAGGATGCCCAG
AAGGTACCCCATTGTATGGGATCTGATCTGGGGCCTCGGTGCACATGCTTTACATGTGTTTAGTCGAGGT
TAAAAAACGTCTAGGCCCCCCGAACCACGGGGACGTGGTTTTCCTTTGAAAAACACGATAATGCTAGAGG
ATCCGCCACCATGCAGCGGGCCGGAGGCGGTAGCGCCCCTGGGGGCAACGGCGGGGGCGGCGGCGGGGGC
CCGGGCACTGCCTTCTCCATCGACTCCCTAATCGGGCCGCCGCCGCCGCGCTCCGGCCACTTGCTGTACA
CCGGCTACCCCATGTTCATGCCCTACCGGCCGCTCGTGCTGCCGCAGGCGCTGGCCCCTGCGCCGCTGCC
CGCTGGCCTCCCGCCCCTCGCCCCGCTAGCCTCTTTCGCCGGCCGCCTTACCAACACCTTCTGCGCGGGG
CTGGGTCAGGCTGTGCCCTCGATGGTGGCGCTGACCACCGCGCTGCCCAGCTTCGCGGAGCCGCCCGACG
CTTTCTACGGGCCCCAGGAGCTCGCCGCCGCCGCTGCCGCCGCCGCCGCCACTGCCGCCCGAAACAACCC
CGAGCCAGGCGGCCGACGCCCAGAGGGTGGGCTGGAAGCTGATGAGCTGCTGCCGGCCCGGGAGAAAGTG
GCAGAGCCCCCACCACCTCCGCCTCCGCACTTCTCAGAGACTTTTCCAAGTCTGCCCGCAGAGGGGAAGG
TGTACAGCTCAGATGAGGAGAAGCTGGAGGCATCAGCAGGAGACCCAGCAGGCAGCGAACAGGAGGAAGA
GGGCTCAGGCGGTGACAGCGAGGATGACGGTTTCCTGGACAGTTCTGCAGGGGGCCCAGGGGCTCTTCTG
GGACCTAAACCGAAGCTAAAGGGAAGCCTGGGGACTGGAGCTGAGGAGGGGGCACCGGTGACAGCAGGGG
TCACAGCTCCTGGGGGGAAAAGCCGACGGCGCCGCACAGCATTTACCAGCGAGCAGCTTTTGGAATTGGA
GAAGGAATTTCATTGCAAGAAATACCTGAGCTTGACAGAGCGCTCTCAGATCGCCCACGCCCTCAAGCTC
AGTGAGGTGCAGGTCAAGATCTGGTTTCAGAATCGACGGGCCAAGTGGAAGCGCATCAAAGCTGGCAATG
TGAGCAGCCGTTCTGGGGAGCCCGTAAGAAACCCCAAGATTGTTGTCCCCATACCTGTGCATGTCAACAG
GTTTGCTGTGCGGAGCCAGCACCAACAAATGGAGCAGGGGGCCAGGCCCTAGCTCGAGGGATCAAGCTTA
TCGAAACCTGGAAAAACATGGAGCAATCACAAGTAGCAATACAGCAGCTACCAATGCTGATTGTGCCTGG
CTAGAAGCACAAGAGGAGGAGGAGGTGGGTTTTCCAGTCACACCTCAGACAATCAACCTCTGGATTACAA
AATTTGTGAAAGATTGACTGGTATTCTTAACTATGTTGCTCCTTTTACGCTATGTGGATACGCTGCTTTA
ATGCCTTTGTATCATGCTATTGCTTCCCGTATGGCTTTCATTTTCTCCTCCTTGTATAAATCCTGGTTGC
TGTCTCTTTATGAGGAGTTGTGGCCCGTTGTCAGGCAACGTGGCGTGGTGTGCACTGTGTTTGCTGACGC
AACCCCCACTGGTTGGGGCATTGCCACCACCTGTCAGCTCCTTTCCGGGACTTTCGCTTTCCCCCTCCCT
ATTGCCACGGCGGAACTCATCGCCGCCTGCCTTGCCCGCTGCTGGACAGGGGCTCGGCTGTTGGGCACTG
ACAATTCCGTGGTGTTGTCGGGGAAGCTGACGTCCTTTCCATGGCTGCTCGCCTGTGTTGCCACCTGGAT
TCTGCGCGGGACGTCCTTCTGCTACGTCCCTTCGGCCCTCAATCCAGCGGACCTTCCTTCCCGCGGCCTG
CTGCCGGCTCTGCGGCCTCTTCCGCGTCTTCGCCTTCGCCCTCAGACGAGTCGGATCTCCCTTTGGGCCG
CCTCCCCGCCTGGAATTCGAGCTCGGTACCTTTAAGACCAATGACTTACAAGGCAGCTGTAGATCTTAGC
CACTTTTTAAAAGAAAAGGGGGGACTGGAAGGGCTAATTCACTCCCAACGAAGACAAGATATCCTTGATC
TGTGGATCTACCACACACAAGGCTACTTCCCTGATTGGCAGAACTACACACCAGGGCCAGGGATCAGATA
TCCACTGACCTTTGGATGGTGCTACAAGCTAGTACCAGTTGAGCAAGAGAAGGTAGAAGAAGCCAATGAA
GGAGAGAACACCCGCTTGTTACACCCTGTGAGCCTGCATGGGATGGATGACCCGGAGAGAGAAGTATTAG
AGTGGAGGTTTGACAGCCGCCTAGCATTTCATCACATGGCCCGAGAGCTGCATCCGGACTGTACTGGGTC
TCTCTGGTTAGACCAGATCTGAGCCTGGGAGCTCTCTGGCTAACTAGGGAACCCACTGCTTAAGCCTCAA
TAAAGCTTGCCTTGAGTGCTTCAAGTAGTGTGTGCCCGTCTGTTGTGTGACTCTGGTAACTAGAGATCCC
TCAGACCCTTTTAGTCAGTGTGGAAAATCTCTAGCAGGGCCGCTTTAAACCCGCTGATCAGCCTCGACTG
TGCCTTCTAGTTGCCAGCCATCTGTTGTTTGCCCCTCCCCCGTGCCTTCCTTGACCCTGGAAGGTGCCAC
TCCCACTGTCCTTTCCTAATAAAATGAGGAAATTGCATCGCATTGTCTGAGTAGGTGTCATTCTATTCTG
GGGGGTGGGGTGGGGCAGGACAGCAAGGGGGAGGATTGGGAAGACAATAGCAGGCATGCTGGGGATGCGG
TGGGCTCTATGGCTTCTGAGGCGGAAAGAACCAGCTGGGGCTCTAGGGGGTATCCCC
[124 nt withheld, positions 7478-7601]
C
[91 nt withheld, positions 7603-7693]
A
[49 nt withheld, positions 7695-7743]
CCTTTGACGTTGGAGTCCACGTTCTTT
[37 nt withheld, positions 7771-7807]
ACCCTATCTCGGTCTATTCTTTTGATTTATAAGGGATTTTGCCGATTTCGGCCTATTGGTTAAAAAATGA
GCTGATTTAACAAAAATTTAACGCGAATTAATTCTGTGGAATGTGTGTCAGTTAGGGTGTGGAAAGTCCC
CAGGCTCCCCAGCAGGCAGAAGTATGCAAAGCATGCATCTCAATTAGTCAGCAACCAGGTGTGGAAAGTC
CCCAGGCTCCCCAGCAGGCAGAAGTATGCAAAGCATGCATCTCAATTAGTCAGCAACCATAGTCCCGCCC
CTAACTCCGCCCATCCCGCCCCTAACTCCGCCCAGTTCCGCCCATTCTCCGCCCCATGGCTGACTAATTT
TTTTTATTTATGCAGAGGCCGAGGCCGCCTCTGCCTCTGAGCTATTCCAGAAGTAGTGAGGAGGCTTTTT
TGGAGGCCTAGGCTTTTGCAAAAAGCTCCCGGGAGCTTGTATATCCATTTTCGGATCTGATCAGCACGTG
TTGACAATTAATCATCGGCATAGTATATCGGCATAGTATAATACGACAAGGTGAGGAACTAAACCATGGC
CAAGTTGACCAGTGCCGTTCCGGTGCTCACCGCGCGCGACGTCGCCGGAGCGGTCGAGTTCTGGACCGAC
CGGCTCGGGTTCTCCCGGGACTTCGTGGAGGACGACTTCGCCGGTGTGGTCCGGGACGACGTGACCCTGT
TCATCAGCGCGGTCCAGGACCAGGTGGTGCCGGACAACACCCTGGCCTGGGTGTGGGTGCGCGGCCTGGA
CGAGCTGTACGCCGAGTGGTCGGAGGTCGTGTCCACGAACTTCCGGGACGCCTCCGGGCCGGCCATGACC
GAGATCGGCGAGCAGCCGTGGGGGCGGGAGTTCGCCCTGCGCGACCCGGCCGGCAACTGCGTGCACTTCG
TGGCCGAGGAGCAGGACTGACACGTGCTACGAGATTTCGATTCCACCGCCGCCTTCTATGAAAGGTTGGG
CTTCGGAATCGTTTTCCGGGACGCCGGCTGGATGATCCTCCAGCGCGGGGATCTCATGCTGGAGTTCTTC
GCCCACCCCAACTTGTTTATTGCAGCTTATAATGGTTACAAATAAAGCAATAGCATCACAAATTTCACAA
ATAAAGCATTTTTTTCACTGCATTCTAGTTGTGGTTTGTCCAAACTCATCAATGTATCTTATCATGTCTG
TATACCGTCGACCTCTAGCTAGAGCTTGGCGTAATCATGGTCATAGCTGTTTCCTGTGTGAAATTGTTAT
CCGCTCACAATTCCACACAACATACGAGCCGGAAGCATAAAGTGTAAAGCCTGGGGTGCCTAATGAGTGA
GCTAACTCACATTAATTGCGTTGCGCTCACTGCCCGCTTTCCAGTCGGGAAACCTGTCGTGCCAGCTGCA
TTAATGAATCGGCCAACGCGCGGGGAGAGGCGGTTTGCGTATTGGGCGCTCTTCCGCTTCCTCGCTCACT
GACTCGCTGCGCTCGGTCGTTCGGCTGCGGCGAGCGGTATCAGCTCACTCAAAGGCGGTAATACGGTTAT
CCACAGAATCAGGGGATAACGCAGGAAAGAACATGTGAGCAAAAGGCCAGCAAAAGGCCAGGAACCGTAA
AAAGGCCGCGTTGCTGGCGTTTTTCCATAGGCTCCGCCCCCCTGACGAGCATCACAAAAATCGACGCTCA
AGTCAGAGGTGGCGAAACCCGACAGGACTATAAAGATACCAGGCGTTTCCCCCTGGAAGCTCCCTCGTGC
GCTCTCCTGTTCCGACCCTGCCGCTTACCGGATACCTGTCCGCCTTTCTCCCTTCGGGAAGCGTGGCGCT
TTCTCATAGCTCACGCTGTAGGTATCTCAGTTCGGTGTAGGTCGTTCGCTCCAAGCTGGGCTGTGTGCAC
GAACCCCCCGTTCAGCCCGACCGCTGCGCCTTATCCGGTAACTATCGTCTTGAGTCCAACCCGGTAAGAC
ACGACTTATCGCCACTGGCAGCAGCCACTGGTAACAGGATTAGCAGAGCGAGGTATGTAGGCGGTGCTAC
AGAGTTCTTGAAGTGGTGGCCTAACTACGGCTACACTAGAAGAACAGTATTTGGTATCTGCGCTCTGCTG
AAGCCAGTTACCTTCGGAAAAAGAGTTGGTAGCTCTTGATCCGGCAAACAAACCACCGCTGGTAGCGGTG
GTTTTTTTGTTTGCAAGCAGCAGATTACGCGCAGAAAAAAAGGATCTCAAGAAGATCCTTTGATCTTTTC
TACGGGGTCTGACGCTCAGTGGAACGAAAACTCACGTTAAGGGATTTTGGTCATGAGATTATCAAAAAGG
ATCTTCACCTAGATCCTTTTAAATTAAAAATGAAGTTTTAAATCAATCTAAAGTATATATGAGTAAACTT
GGTCTGACAGTTACCAATGCTTAATCAGTGAGGCACCTATCTCAGCGATCTGTCTATTTCGTTCATCCAT
AGTTGCCTGACTCCCCGTCGTGTAGATAACTACGATACGGGAGGGCTTACCATCTGGCCCCAGTGCTGCA
ATGATACCGCGAGACCCACGCTCACCGGCTCCAGATTTATCAGCAATAAACCAGCCAGCCGGAAGGGCCG
AGCGCAGAAGTGGTCCTGCAACTTTATCCGCCTCCATCCAGTCTATTAATTGTTGCCGGGAAGCTAGAGT
AAGTAGTTCGCCAGTTAATAGTTTGCGCAACGTTGTTGCCATTGCTACAGGCATCGTGGTGTCACGCTCG
TCGTTTGGTATGGCTTCATTCAGCTCCGGTTCCCAACGATCAAGGCGAGTTACATGATCCCCCATGTTGT
GCAAAAAAGCGGTTAGCTCCTTCGGTCCTCCGATCGTTGTCAGAAGTAAGTTGGCCGCAGTGTTATCACT
CATGGTTATGGCAGCACTGCATAATTCTCTTACTGTCATGCCATCCGTAAGATGCTTTTCTGTGACTGGT
GAGTACTCAACCAAGTCATTCTGAGAATAGTGTATGCGGCGACCGAGTTGCTCTTGCCCGGCGTCAATAC
GGGATAATACCGCGCCACATAGCAGAACTTTAAAAGTGCTCATCATTGGAAAACGTTCTTCGGGGCGAAA
ACTCTCAAGGATCTTACCGCTGTTGAGATCCAGTTCGATGTAACCCACTCGTGCACCCAACTGATCTTCA
GCATCTTTTACTTTCACCAGCGTTTCTGGGTGAGCAAAAACAGGAAGGCAAAATGCCGCAAAAAAGGGAA
TAAGGGCGACACGGAAATGTTGAATACTCATACTCTTCCTTTTTCAATATTATTGAAGCATTTATCAGGG
TTATTGTCTCATGAGCGGATACATATTTGAATGTATTTAGAAAAATAAACAAATAGGGGTTCCGCGCACA
TTTCCCCGAAAAGTGCCACCTGACGTC
Features (pLannotate 1.2.2; 34 found; start..end, strand, type, name):
     28..80      -  misc_feature   bom (fragment): basis of mobility region from pBR322
    235..614     +  enhancer       CMV enhancer: human cytomegalovirus immediate early enhancer
    615..814     +  promoter       CMV promoter: human cytomegalovirus (CMV) immediate early promoter
    832..1012    +  LTR            5' LTR (truncated): truncated 5' long terminal repeat (LTR) from HIV-1
   1059..1184    +  misc_feature   HIV-1 Ψ: packaging signal of human immunodeficiency virus type 1
   1168..1531    +  CDS            HIV-1 gag (fragment): gag protein from human immunodeficiency virus 1; gag
   1677..1910    +  misc_feature   RRE: The Rev response element (RRE) of HIV-1 allows for Rev-dependent mRNA export from the nucleus to the cytoplasm.
   2287..2387    +  CDS            Rev (fragment): human immunodeficiency virus 1 (HIV-1) Rev protein; rev; enhances nuclear export of unspliced and incompletely spliced viral mRNAs
   2391..2507    +  misc_feature   cPPT/CTS: central polypurine tract and central termination sequence of HIV-1
   2530..2833    +  enhancer       CMV enhancer: human cytomegalovirus immediate early enhancer
   2834..3037    +  promoter       CMV promoter: human cytomegalovirus (CMV) immediate early promoter
   3126..4193    +  CDS            LHX8: LHX8_HUMAN - Experimental evidence at protein level: Swiss-Prot protein existence level 1. Transcription factor involved in differentiation of certain neurons and mesenchymal cells. From Homo sapiens (Human).
   4205..4749    +  misc_feature   IRES: internal ribosome entry site (IRES) of the encephalomyocarditis virus (EMCV)
   4771..5859    +  CDS            GBX1: GBX1_HUMAN - Experimental evidence at protein level: Swiss-Prot protein existence level 1. From Homo sapiens (Human).
   5849..5998    +  CDS            nef (fragment): NEF_HV1Z2 - Experimental evidence at protein level: Swiss-Prot protein existence level 1. Extracellular Nef protein targets CD4(+) T-lymphocytes for apoptosis by interacting with CXCR4 surface receptors. From Human immunodeficiency virus type 1 group M subtype D (isolate Z2/CDC-Z34) (HIV-1).
   6001..6589    +  misc_feature   WPRE: woodchuck hepatitis virus posttranscriptional regulatory element
   6606..6674    +  CDS            nef (fragment): NEF_HV1Z2 - Experimental evidence at protein level: Swiss-Prot protein existence level 1. Extracellular Nef protein targets CD4(+) T-lymphocytes for apoptosis by interacting with CXCR4 surface receptors. From Human immunodeficiency virus type 1 group M subtype D (isolate Z2/CDC-Z34) (HIV-1).
   6676..6988    +  LTR            5' LTR (fragment): 5' long terminal repeat (LTR) from HIV-1
   6996..7176    +  LTR            5' LTR (truncated): truncated 5' long terminal repeat (LTR) from HIV-1
   7208..7432    +  polyA_signal   bGH poly(A) signal: bovine growth hormone polyadenylation signal
   7436..7457    +  promoter       SV40 promoter (fragment): SV40 enhancer and early promoter
   7478..7906    +  rep_origin     f1 ori (sequence partly withheld): f1 bacteriophage origin of replication; arrow indicates direction of (+) strand synthesis
   7920..8249    +  promoter       SV40 promoter: SV40 enhancer and early promoter
   8297..8344    +  promoter       EM7 promoter: synthetic bacterial promoter&nbsp
   8363..8737    +  CDS            BleoR: antibiotic-binding protein; Sh ble from Streptoalloteichus hindustanus; confers resistance to bleomycin, phleomycin, and Zeocin™
   8747..8872    +  CDS            ble (fragment): BLE_KLEPN - Experimental evidence at protein level: Swiss-Prot protein existence level 1. Binding protein with a strong affinity to the bleomycin family of antibiotics. Binds to CL990; an antimitotic-antibiotic compound. From Klebsiella pneumoniae.
   8867..8988    +  polyA_signal   SV40 poly(A) signal: SV40 polyadenylation signal
   9059..9081    -  protein_bind   lac operator (fragment): The lac repressor binds to the lac operator to inhibit transcription in E. coli. This inhibition can be relieved by adding lactose or isopropyl-β-D-thiogalactopyranoside (IPTG). lac repressor encoded by lacI
   9085..9115    -  promoter       lac promoter: promoter for the E. coli lac operon
   9130..9151    -  protein_bind   CAP binding site: CAP binding activates transcription in the presence of cAMP. E. coli catabolite activator protein
   9164..9256    -  CDS            lacI (fragment): lac repressor; lacI; The lac repressor binds to the lac operator to inhibit transcription in E. coli. This inhibition can be relieved by adding lactose or isopropyl-β-D-thiogalactopyranoside (IPTG).
   9439..10027   -  rep_origin     ori: high-copy-number ColE1/pMB1/pBR322/pUC origin of replication
  10198..11058   -  CDS            AmpR: β-lactamase; bla; confers resistance to ampicillin, carbenicillin, and related antibiotics
  11059..11163   -  promoter       AmpR promoter: bla
