[The description below was written by a language model from this plasmid's Addgene catalogue record and pLannotate feature annotations shown in this document.]
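Description:
pCSC-LHX8-IRES-GBX1 is an HIV-1-based lentiviral transfer plasmid of about 11.2 kb, built on the pCSC-SP-PW-IRES-GFP backbone, in which the GFP position downstream of the IRES appears to have been replaced by a second transcription factor. It is maintained in E. coli through a high-copy ColE1/pUC-type origin with ampicillin selection (AmpR), and the backbone also carries an f1 origin and an SV40/EM7-driven BleoR (Zeocin resistance) cassette with an SV40 poly(A). This cassette lies outside the LTR-flanked region, so it would not be packaged into virus.

The viral genome is transcribed from a CMV enhancer/promoter fused to a truncated 5' LTR, a design that makes genomic RNA production Tat-independent. It is followed by the Ψ packaging signal with a partial gag sequence, the RRE for Rev-dependent nuclear export, and the cPPT/CTS element that aids nuclear import in transduced cells. An internal CMV enhancer/promoter then drives a roughly 2.75 kb bicistronic insert. Human LHX8 is translated cap-dependently, and an EMCV IRES allows translation of human GBX1 from the same transcript, so each transduced cell expresses both factors. No epitope tags or fluorescent reporter are annotated. A WPRE downstream of the insert enhances transcript stability and expression, and the cassette ends in the 3' LTR region followed by a bGH poly(A) signal.

According to the record, the vector is used to convert human skin fibroblasts directly into induced basal forebrain cholinergic neurons. It is applied together with ASCL1, Sox11, FGF2 and the small molecules forskolin and LDN-193189, in work modelling Alzheimer's disease in aging-relevant human neurons.
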