Addgene plasmid #182235: pCSC-LHX8-IRES-GBX1
Purpose: To convert human skin fibroblasts into induced basal forebrain cholinergic neurons (hiBFCNs) in combination with ASCL1, Sox11, FGF2 and two small molecules, forskolin and LDN-193189
Depositing lab: Chun-Li Zhang. Depositing organization: University of Texas Southwestern Medical Center. Publication: Aging-relevant human basal forebrain cholinergic neurons as a cell model for Alzheimer's disease. Ma S, Zang T, Liu ML, Zhang CL. Mol Neurodegener. 2020 Oct 21;15(1):61. doi: 10.1186/s13024-020-00411-6. PubMed 33087140.
Backbone
  Vector backbone: pCSC-SP-PW-IRES-GFP
  Vector type: Lentiviral
Growth in bacteria
  Bacterial resistance: Ampicillin, 100 μg/mL
  Growth temperature: 30°C
  Growth strain: NEB Stable
  Copy number: High Copy
Gene/Insert
  Gene/Insert name: LHX8-IRES-GBX1
  Species: H. sapiens (human)
  Insert size (bp): 2750
  Entrez Gene: LHX8 (a.k.a. LHX7); GBX1 (a.k.a. Huh-17)
  Promoter: CMV
  Cloning method: Restriction Enzyme; 5′ cloning site unknown (unknown if destroyed); 3′ cloning site unknown (unknown if destroyed)
  Sequencing primers: 5′ agctcgtttagtgaaccgtcagatc; 3′ gagcaacatagttaagaataccag
Terms and licenses: Academic/Nonprofit Terms; Industry Terms: Not Available to Industry
How to cite: pCSC-LHX8-IRES-GBX1 was a gift from Chun-Li Zhang (Addgene plasmid # 182235 ; http://n2t.net/addgene:182235 ; RRID:Addgene_182235)
